Addgene plasmid #109845: pHH0103_RARB_Hormone-recep
Purpose: Protein expression and purification of RARB_Hormone-recep
Depositing lab: Sachdev Sidhu. Depositing organization: University of Toronto. Publication: Large-scale survey and database of high affinity ligands for peptide recognition modules. Teyra J, Kelil A, Jain S, Helmy M, Jajodia R, Hooda Y, Gu J, D'Cruz AA, Nicholson SE, Min J, Sudol M, Kim PM, Bader GD, Sidhu SS. Mol Syst Biol. 2020 Dec;16(12):e9310. doi: 10.15252/msb.20199310. PubMed 33438817.
Backbone
  Vector backbone: pHH0103
  Vector type: Bacterial Expression
Growth in bacteria
  Bacterial resistance: Ampicillin, 100 μg/mL
  Growth temperature: 37°C
  Growth strain: DH5alpha
  Copy number: Low Copy
Gene/Insert
  Gene/Insert name: RARB_Hormone-recep
  Species: H. sapiens (human)
  Entrez Gene: RARB (a.k.a. HAP, MCOPS12, NR1B2, RARbeta, RARbeta1, RRB2)
  Cloning method: Restriction Enzyme; 5′ cloning site Sfi1 (unknown if destroyed); 3′ cloning site Not1 (unknown if destroyed)
Terms and licenses: Academic/Nonprofit Terms; Industry Terms: Not Available to Industry
How to cite: pHH0103_RARB_Hormone-recep was a gift from Sachdev Sidhu (Addgene plasmid # 109845 ; http://n2t.net/addgene:109845 ; RRID:Addgene_109845)
