[The description below was written by a language model from this plasmid's Addgene catalogue record and pLannotate feature annotations shown in this document.]
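Description:
pHH0103_RARB_Hormone-recep is a bacterial expression plasmid built on the pHH0103 backbone for producing and purifying a domain of the human retinoic acid receptor beta (RARB) in E. coli. The insert, cloned between SfiI and NotI sites, is annotated as a fragment of RARB of roughly 760 bp; the construct name indicates that it corresponds to the hormone receptor (ligand-binding) domain rather than the full-length nuclear receptor. It lies downstream of a 6xHis tag and Schistosoma japonicum glutathione S-transferase, an arrangement consistent with an N-terminally His- and GST-tagged fusion that can be captured on either nickel or glutathione resins, although the reading frame across the junctions cannot be confirmed from the feature table alone.

Expression is driven by the strong hybrid tac promoter under control of a lac operator, and the plasmid carries its own lacI gene under the lacIq promoter, so transcription is repressed until it is induced with IPTG. An fd phage terminator follows the insert. Downstream are fragments of M13 gene III, and remnants of a tetracycline resistance gene and of rop (interrupted by the f1 origin) also appear. These suggest that the backbone derives from a pBR322-type phage-display phagemid, and they are unlikely to contribute to the expressed product.

The plasmid replicates from a ColE1/pMB1-type origin with the pBR322 bom region, is catalogued as low copy, and is selected with ampicillin via β-lactamase. The f1 origin would permit single-stranded DNA production with helper phage. The construct belongs to a collection of domain expression clones used in a large-scale survey of high-affinity peptide ligands for peptide recognition modules.
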