Features (pLannotate 1.2.2; 21 found; start..end, strand, type, name):
      1..29      +  promoter       tac promoter: strong E. coli promoter; hybrid between the trp and lac UV5 promoters
     37..53      +  protein_bind   lac operator: The lac repressor binds to the lac operator to inhibit transcription in E. coli. This inhibition can be relieved by adding lactose or isopropyl-β-D-thiogalactopyranoside (IPTG). lac repressor encoded by lacI
    138..155     +  CDS            6xHis: 6xHis affinity tag
    171..824     +  CDS            GST26_SCHJA: Experimental evidence at protein level: Swiss-Prot protein existence level 1. GST isoenzymes appear to play a central role in the parasite detoxification system. Other functions are also suspected including a role in increasing the solubility of haematin in the parasite gut. From Schistosoma japonicum (Blood fluke).
    888..1646    +  CDS            RARB (fragment): RARB_HUMAN - Also known as HAP, NR1B2. Experimental evidence at protein level: Swiss-Prot protein existence level 1. Receptor for retinoic acid. Retinoic acid receptors bind as heterodimers to their target response elements in response to their ligands, all-trans or 9-cis retinoic acid, and regulate gene expression in various biological processes. The RXR/RAR heterodimers bind to the retinoic acid response elements (RARE) composed of tandem 5'-AGGTCA-3' sites known as DR1-DR5. In the absence or presence of hormone ligand, acts mainly as an activator of gene expression due to weak binding to co
   1662..1709    +  terminator     fd terminator (sequence withheld): central terminator from bacteriophage fd (Otsuka and Kunisawa, 1982)
   1714..1926    +  CDS            M13 gene III (fragment) (sequence partly withheld): pIII; III; minor coat protein
   1941..2411    +  CDS            M13 gene III (fragment) (sequence partly withheld): pIII; III; minor coat protein
   2433..2503    +  CDS            TcR (fragment): tetracycline efflux protein; tet; confers resistance to tetracycline
   2745..3125    -  CDS            YPB1_ECOLX: Protein predicted: Swiss-Prot protein existence level 4. From Escherichia coli.
   3142..3293    +  CDS            rop (fragment): Rop protein, which maintains plasmids at low copy number; rop
   3329..3757    -  rep_origin     f1 ori (sequence partly withheld): f1 bacteriophage origin of replication; arrow indicates direction of (+) strand synthesis
   3766..3805    +  CDS            rop (fragment): Rop protein, which maintains plasmids at low copy number; rop
   3907..4047    +  misc_feature   bom: basis of mobility region from pBR322
   4233..4820    -  rep_origin     ori: high-copy-number ColE1/pMB1/pBR322/pUC origin of replication
   4991..5851    -  CDS            AmpR: β-lactamase; bla; confers resistance to ampicillin, carbenicillin, and related antibiotics
   5852..5956    -  promoter       AmpR promoter: bla
   6065..6142    +  promoter       lacIq promoter: lacI (mutant); In the lacIq allele, a single base change in the promoter boosts expression of the lacI gene about 10-fold.
   6143..7225    +  CDS            lacI: lac repressor; lacI; The lac repressor binds to the lac operator to inhibit transcription in E. coli. This inhibition can be relieved by adding lactose or isopropyl-β-D-thiogalactopyranoside (IPTG).
   7238..7259    +  protein_bind   CAP binding site: CAP binding activates transcription in the presence of cAMP. E. coli catabolite activator protein
   7278..7295    +  promoter       tet promoter (fragment): E. coli promoter for tetracycline efflux protein gene
>Addgene plasmid #109845 | pHH0103_RARB_Hormone-recep | addgene full sequence | sequence record 213897 | Addgene NGS Result
TTGACAATTAATCATCGGCTCGTATAATGTGTGGAATTGTGAGCGGATAACAATTTCACACAGGAAACAG
CCAGTCCGTTTAGGTGTTTTCACGAGCACTTCACCAACAAGGACCATAGATTATGAAAATCGAAGAACAC
CATCACCATCACCATTCCAGCGGTAAGCTTATGTCCCCTATACTAGGTTATTGGAAAATTAAGGGCCTTG
TGCAACCCACTCGACTTCTTTTGGAATATCTTGAAGAAAAATATGAAGAGCATTTGTATGAGCGCGATGA
AGGTGATAAATGGCGAAACAAAAAGTTTGAATTGGGTTTGGAGTTTCCCAATCTTCCTTATTATATTGAT
GGTGATGTTAAATTAACACAGTCTATGGCCATCATACGTTATATAGCTGACAAGCACAACATGTTGGGTG
GTTGTCCAAAAGAGCGTGCAGAGATTTCAATGCTTGAAGGAGCGGTTTTGGATATTAGATACGGTGTTTC
GAGAATTGCATATAGTAAAGACTTTGAAACTCTCAAAGTTGATTTTCTTAGCAAGCTACCTGAAATGCTG
AAAATGTTCGAAGATCGTTTATGTCATAAAACATATTTAAATGGTGATCATGTAACCCATCCTGACTTCA
TGTTGTATGACGCTCTTGATGTTGTTTTATACATGGACCCAATGTGCCTGGATGCGTTCCCAAAATTAGT
TTGTTTTAAAAAACGTATTGAAGCTATCCCACAAATTGATAAGTACTTGAAATCCAGCAAGTATATAGCA
TGGCCTTTGCAGGGCTGGCAAGCCACGTTTGGTGGTGGCGACCATCCTCCAAAATCGGATCTGGAAGTTC
TGTTCCAGGGGCCCCTGTCCAGCGGTCTGGTTCCGCGTGGTTCCGGTACCGCGGCCCAGCCGGCCTCTGA
GAGCTACGAAATGACTGCTGAACTGGATGATCTGACCGAAAAGATTCGCAAGGCGCACCAGGAAACCTTT
CCATCTCTGTGCCAGCTGGGTAAATATACCACGAATTCCTCTGCTGACCACCGTGTACGTCTGGACCTGG
GCCTGTGGGACAAGTTCTCTGAGCTGGCGACCAAGTGCATCATCAAAATCGTGGAGTTTGCTAAACGTCT
GCCGGGTTTCACCGGTCTGACCATCGCAGATCAGATTACGCTGCTGAAAGCAGCGTGTCTGGATATCCTG
ATTCTGCGTATTTGTACTCGCTACACGCCGGAACAAGACACGATGACCTTCAGCGACGGCCTGACTCTGA
ACCGTACCCAGATGCATAACGCAGGTTTTGGTCCGCTGACCGACCTGGTTTTCACTTTCGCGAACCAGCT
GCTGCCTCTGGAAATGGATGACACCGAAACTGGCCTGCTGAGCGCCATTTGCCTGATTTGCGGTGATCGC
CAGGACCTGGAGGAACCGACTAAAGTCGACAAACTGCAGGAACCGCTGCTGGAAGCTCTGAAAATCTACA
TCCGTAAACGCCGTCCGTCCAAACCGCACATGTTCCCGAAAATCCTGATGAAAATCACCGATCTGCGTAG
CATCTCCGCGAAAGGCGCCGAGCGTGTTATCACCCTGAAAATGGAAATCCCGGGCTCTATGCCACCGCTG
ATCCAAGAAATGCTGGAAAACTCCGAAGGTCACGAAGCGGCCGCATA
[142 nt withheld, positions 1658-1799]
C
[98 nt withheld, positions 1801-1898]
AGTTTGTACTGGTGACGAAACTCAGTGTCTAGCTAGAGTGGC
[149 nt withheld, positions 1941-2089]
T
[41 nt withheld, positions 2091-2131]
T
[62 nt withheld, positions 2133-2194]
A
[35 nt withheld, positions 2196-2230]
CCTCCCTCAATCGGTTGAATGTCGCCCTTTTGTCTTTGGCGCTGGTAAACCATATGAA
[86 nt withheld, positions 2289-2374]
T
[54 nt withheld, positions 2376-2429]
CTAGCGCCGCCCTATACCTTGTCTGCCTCCCCGCGTTGCGTCGCGGTGCATGGAGCCGGGCCACCTCGAC
CTGAATGGAAGCCGGCGGCACCTCGCTAACGGATTCACCACTCCAAGAATTGGAGCCAATCAATTCTTGC
GGAGAACTGTGAATGCGCAAACCAACCCTTGGCAGAACATATCCATCGCGTCCGCCATCTCCAGCAGCCG
CACGCGGCGCATCTCGGGCAGCGTTGGGTCCTGGCCACGGGTGCGCATGATCGTGCTCCTGTCGTTGAGG
ACCCGGCTAGGCTGGCGGGGTTGCCTTACTGGTTAGCAGAATGAATCACCGATACGCGAGCGAACGTGAA
GCGACTGCTGCTGCAAAACGTCTGCGACCTGAGCAACAACATGAATGGTCTTCGGTTTCCGTGTTTCGTA
AAGTCTGGAAACGCGGAAGTCAGCGCCCTGCACCATTATGTTCCGGATCTGCATCGCAGGATGCTGCTGG
CTACCCTGTGGAACACCTACATCTGTATTAACGAAGCGCTGGCATTGACCCTGAGTGATTTTTCTCTGGT
CCCGCCGCATCCATACCGCCAGTTGTTTACCCTCACAACGTTCCAGTAACCGGGCATGTTCATCATCAGT
AACCCGTATCGTGAGCATCCTCTCTCGTTTCATCGGTATCATTACCCCCATGAACAGAAATCCCCCTTAC
ACGGAGGCATCAGTGACCAAACAGGAAAAAACCGCCCTTAACATGGCCCGCTTTATCAGAAGCCAGACAT
TAACGCTTCTGGAGAAACTCAACGAGCTGGACGCGGATGAACAGGCAGACATCTGTGAATCGCTTCACGA
CCACGCTGATGAGCTTTACCGCAGGATCCGCGAAATTGTAAGCGTTAATATTTTGTTAAAATTCGCGTTA
AATTTTTGTTAAATCAGCTCATTTTTTAACCAATAGGCCGAAATCGGCAAAATCCCTTATAAATCAAAAG
AATAGACCGAGATAGGGT
[37 nt withheld, positions 3428-3464]
AAAGAACGTGGACTCCAACGTCAAAGG
[49 nt withheld, positions 3492-3540]
T
[91 nt withheld, positions 3542-3632]
G
[124 nt withheld, positions 3634-3757]
CGCGGATCCTGCCTCGCGCGTTTCGGTGATGACGGTGAAAACCTCTGACACATGCAGCTCCCGGAGACGG
TCACAGCTTGTCTGTAAGCGGATGCCGGGAGCAGACAAGCCCGTCAGGGCGCGTCAGCGGGTGTTGGCGG
GTGTCGGGGCGCAGCCATGACCCAGTCACGTAGCGATAGCGGAGTGTATACTGGCTTAACTATGCGGCAT
CAGAGCAGATTGTACTGAGAGTGCACCATATGCGGTGTGAAATACCGCACAGATGCGTAAGGAGAAAATA
CCGCATCAGGCGCTCTTCCGCTTCCTCGCTCACTGACTCGCTGCGCTCGGTCGTTCGGCTGCGGCGAGCG
GTATCAGCTCACTCAAAGGCGGTAATACGGTTATCCACAGAATCAGGGGATAACGCAGGAAAGAACATGT
GAGCAAAAGGCCAGCAAAAGGCCAGGAACCGTAAAAAGGCCGCGTTGCTGGCGTTTTTCCATAGGCTCCG
CCCCCCTGACGAGCATCACAAAAATCGACGCTCAAGTCAGAGGTGGCGAAACCCGACAGGACTATAAAGA
TACCAGGGTTTCCCCCTGGAAGCTCCCTCGTGCGCTCTCCTGTTCCGACCCTGCCGCTTACCGGATACCT
GTCCGCCTTTCTCCCTTCGGGAAGCGTGGCGCTTTCTCATAGCTCACGCTGTAGGTATCTCAGTTCGGTG
TAGGTCGTTCGCTCCAAGCTGGGCTGTGTGCACGAACCCCCCGTTCAGCCCGACCGCTGCGCCTTATCCG
GTAACTATCGTCTTGAGTCCAACCCGGTAAGACACGACTTATCGCCACTGGCAGCAGCCACTGGTAACAG
GATTAGCAGAGCGAGGTATGTAGGCGGTGCTACAGAGTTCTTGAAGTGGTGGCCTAACTACGGCTACACT
AGAAGGACAGTATTTGGTATCTGCGCTCTGCTGAAGCCAGTTACCTTCGGAAAAAGAGTTGGTAGCTCTT
GATCCGGCAAACAAACCACCGCTGGTAGCGGTGGTTTTTTTGTTTGCAAGCAGCAGATTACGCGCAGAAA
AAAAGGATCTCAAGAAGATCCTTTGATCTTTTCTACGGGGTCTGACGCTCAGTGGAACGAAAACTCACGT
TAAGGGATTTTGGTCATGAGATTATCAAAAAGGATCTTCACCTAGATCCTTTTAAATTAAAAATGAAGTT
TTAAATCAATCTAAAGTATATATGAGTAAACTTGGTCTGACAGTTACCAATGCTTAATCAGTGAGGCACC
TATCTCAGCGATCTGTCTATTTCGTTCATCCATAGTTGCCTGACTCCCCGTCGTGTAGATAACTACGATA
CGGGAGGGCTTACCATCTGGCCCCAGTGCTGCAATGATACCGCGAGACCCACGCTCACCGGCTCCAGATT
TATCAGCAATAAACCAGCCAGCCGGAAGGGCCGAGCGCAGAAGTGGTCCTGCAACTTTATCCGCCTCCAT
CCAGTCTATTAATTGTTGCCGGGAAGCTAGAGTAAGTAGTTCGCCAGTTAATAGTTTGCGCAACGTTGTT
GCCATTGCTGCAGGCATCGTGGTGTCACGCTCGTCGTTTGGTATGGCTTCATTCAGCTCCGGTTCCCAAC
GATCAAGGCGAGTTACATGATCCCCCATGTTGTGCAAAAAAGCGGTTAGCTCCTTCGGTCCTCCGATCGT
TGTCAGAAGTAAGTTGGCCGCAGTGTTATCACTCATGGTTATGGCAGCACTGCATAATTCTCTTACTGTC
ATGCCATCCGTAAGATGCTTTTCTGTGACTGGTGAGTACTCAACCAAGTCATTCTGAGAATAGTGTATGC
GGCGACCGAGTTGCTCTTGCCCGGCGTCAACACGGGATAATACCGCGCCACATAGCAGAACTTTAAAAGT
GCTCATCATTGGAAAACGTTCTTCGGGGCGAAAACTCTCAAGGATCTTACCGCTGTTGAGATCCAGTTCG
ATGTAACCCACTCGTGCACCCAACTGATCTTCAGCATCTTTTACTTTCACCAGCGTTTCTGGGTGAGCAA
AAACAGGAAGGCAAAATGCCGCAAAAAAGGGAATAAGGGCGACACGGAAATGTTGAATACTCATACTCTT
CCTTTTTCAATATTATTGAAGCATTTATCAGGGTTATTGTCTCATGAGCGGATACATATTTGAATGTATT
TAGAAAAATAAACAAATAGGGGTTCCGCGCACATTTCCCCGAAAAGTGCCACCTGACGTCTAAGAAACCA
TTATTATCATGACATTAACCTATAAAAATAGGCGTATCACGAGGCCCTTTCGTCTTCAAGAATTCCCGAC
ACCATCGAATGGTGCAAAACCTTTCGCGGTATGGCATGATAGCGCCCGGAAGAGAGTCAATTCAGGGTGG
TGAATGTGAAACCAGTAACGTTATACGATGTCGCAGAGTATGCCGGTGTCTCTTATCAGACCGTTTCCCG
CGTGGTGAACCAGGCCAGCCACGTTTCTGCGAAAACGCGGGAAAAAGTGGAAGCGGCGATGGCGGAGCTG
AATTACATTCCCAACCGCGTGGCACAACAACTGGCGGGCAAACAGTCGTTGCTGATTGGCGTTGCCACCT
CCAGTCTGGCCCTGCACGCGCCGTCGCAAATTGTCGCGGCGATTAAATCTCGCGCCGATCAACTGGGTGC
CAGCGTGGTGGTGTCGATGGTAGAACGAAGCGGCGTCGAAGCCTGTAAAGCGGCGGTGCACAATCTTCTC
GCGCAACGCGTCAGTGGGCTGATCATTAACTATCCGCTGGATGACCAGGATGCCATTGCTGTGGAAGCTG
CCTGCACTAATGTTCCGGCGTTATTTCTTGATGTCTCTGACCAGACACCCATCAACAGTATTATTTTCTC
CCATGAAGACGGTACGCGACTGGGCGTGGAGCATCTGGTCGCATTGGGTCACCAGCAAATCGCGCTGTTA
GCGGGCCCATTAAGTTCTGTCTCGGCGCGTCTGCGTCTGGCTGGCTGGCATAAATATCTCACTCGCAATC
AAATTCAGCCGATAGCGGAACGGGAAGGCGACTGGAGTGCCATGTCCGGTTTTCAACAAACCATGCAAAT
GCTGAATGAGGGCATCGTTCCCACTGCGATGCTGGTTGCCAACGATCAGATGGCGCTGGGCGCAATGCGC
GCCATTACCGAGTCCGGGCTGCGCGTTGGTGCGGATATCTCGGTAGTGGGATACGACGATACCGAAGACA
GCTCATGTTATATCCCGCCGTTAACCACCATCAAACAGGATTTTCGCCTGCTGGGGCAAACCAGCGTGGA
CCGCTTGCTGCAACTCTCTCAGGGCCAGGCGGTGAAGGGCAATCAGCTGTTGCCCGTCTCACTGGTGAAA
AGAAAAACCACCCTGGCGCCCAATACGCAAACCGCCTCTCCCCGCGCGTTGGCCGATTCATTAATGCAGC
TGGCACGACAGGTTTCCCGACTGGAAAGCGGGCAGTGAGCGCAACGCAATTAATGTAAGTTAGCTCACTC
ATTAGGCACAATTCTCATGTTTGACAGCTTATCATCGACTGCACGGTGCACCAATGCTTCTGGCGTCAGG
CAGCCATCGGAAGCTGTGGTATGGCTGTGCAGGTCGTAAATCACTGCATAATTCGTGTCGCTCAAGGCGC
ACTCCCGTTCTGGATAATGTTTTTTGCGCCGACATCATAACGGTTCTGGCAAATATTCTGAAATGAGCTG
