>Addgene plasmid #109845 | pHH0103_RARB_Hormone-recep | depositor partial sequence | sequence record 206797 | pHH0103_RARB_Hormone-recep sequence 762 bps
GGCCCAGCCGGCCTCTGAGAGCTACGAAATGACTGCTGAACTGGATGATCTGACCGAAAAGATTCGCAAG
GCGCACCAGGAAACCTTTCCATCTCTGTGCCAGCTGGGTAAATATACCACGAATTCCTCTGCTGACCACC
GTGTACGTCTGGACCTGGGCCTGTGGGACAAGTTCTCTGAGCTGGCGACCAAGTGCATCATCAAAATCGT
GGAGTTTGCTAAACGTCTGCCGGGTTTCACCGGTCTGACCATCGCAGATCAGATTACGCTGCTGAAAGCA
GCGTGTCTGGATATCCTGATTCTGCGTATTTGTACTCGCTACACGCCGGAACAAGACACGATGACCTTCA
GCGACGGCCTGACTCTGAACCGTACCCAGATGCATAACGCAGGTTTTGGTCCGCTGACCGACCTGGTTTT
CACTTTCGCGAACCAGCTGCTGCCTCTGGAAATGGATGACACCGAAACTGGCCTGCTGAGCGCCATTTGC
CTGATTTGCGGTGATCGCCAGGACCTGGAGGAACCGACTAAAGTCGACAAACTGCAGGAACCGCTGCTGG
AAGCTCTGAAAATCTACATCCGTAAACGCCGTCCGTCCAAACCGCACATGTTCCCGAAAATCCTGATGAA
AATCACCGATCTGCGTAGCATCTCCGCGAAAGGCGCCGAGCGTGTTATCACCCTGAAAATGGAAATCCCG
GGCTCTATGCCACCGCTGATCCAAGAAATGCTGGAAAACTCCGAAGGTCACGAAGCGGCCGC
